Addgene plasmid #135924: pAF139
Purpose: All-in-one Sleeping Beauty vector for Expression for Tasmanian devil TNFRSF9-mTagBFP fusion protein. Multiple cloning sites to swap genes-of-interest (i.e. TNFRSF9).
Depositing lab: Andrew S. Flies. Depositing organization: University of Tasmania. Publication: A novel system to map protein interactions reveals evolutionarily conserved immune evasion pathways on transmissible cancers. Flies AS, Darby JM, Lennard PR, Murphy PR, Ong CEB, Pinfold TL, De Luca A, Lyons AB, Woods GM, Patchett AL. Sci Adv. 2020 Jul 1;6(27). pii: 6/27/eaba5031. doi: 10.1126/sciadv.aba5031. Print 2020 Jul. PubMed 32937435.
Backbone
  Vector backbone: pAF137 SalI + NheI digest
  Backbone manufacturer: Andrew Flies Wild Immunology Laboratory
  Vector type: Mammalian Expression ; Transposon
  Selectable markers: Hygromycin
Growth in bacteria
  Bacterial resistance: Ampicillin, 100 μg/mL
  Growth temperature: 37°C
  Growth strain: DH5alpha
  Copy number: High Copy
Gene/Insert
  Gene/Insert name: TNFRSF9 fused to mTagBFP (alt names: CD137; 41BB)
  Species: Tasmanian devil (Sarcophilus harrisii)
  Promoter: EF1a
  Tag / fusion protein: mTagBFP (C terminal on insert)
  Cloning method: Gibson Cloning
  Sequencing primers: 5′ gcctcagacagtggttcaaag; 3′ aggcacagtcgaggctgat
Resource information
  A portion of this plasmid was derived from a plasmid made by: pSBtet_Hyg_60508; pCMV(CAT)T7-SB100_34879; mTagBFP from pSBbi_BH_60515
Terms and licenses: Academic/Nonprofit Terms; Industry Terms: Not Available to Industry
Depositor comments: See bioRxiv preprint: https://doi.org/10.1101/831404 Please see the following article for protocols on how to construct or use this vector: Flies, A. S., Darby, J. M., Murphy, P. R., Pinfold, T. L., Patchett, A. L. & Lennard, P. R. Generation and Testing of Fluorescent Adaptable Simple Theranostic (FAST) Proteins. Bio-protocol under review (2020) https://doi.org/10.21769/BioProtoc.3696.
How to cite: pAF139 was a gift from Andrew S. Flies (Addgene plasmid # 135924 ; http://n2t.net/addgene:135924 ; RRID:Addgene_135924)
