[The description below was written by a language model from this plasmid's Addgene catalogue record and pLannotate feature annotations shown in this document.]
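Description:
pAF139 is an "all-in-one" Sleeping Beauty transposon plasmid for mammalian expression, built by Gibson assembly into a SalI/NheI-digested pAF137 backbone, with parts derived from pSBtet-Hyg, pCMV(CAT)T7-SB100 and pSBbi-BH. It is about 9.5 kb. In E. coli it is propagated through a high-copy ColE1/pUC-type origin with ampicillin selection (AmpR under its own bla promoter). Mammalian cells that have taken up the cassette are selected with hygromycin.

The payload is the Tasmanian devil (Sarcophilus harrisii) TNFRSF9 gene (CD137/4-1BB) fused at its C terminus to the blue fluorescent protein mTagBFP. It is driven by the strong constitutive EF-1α promoter and terminated by a bGH polyadenylation signal. The automated annotation matches only a fragment of this coding region, and by homology to human TNFRSF9, which is consistent with a marsupial orthologue. A hygromycin resistance gene lies in the opposite orientation upstream of the EF-1α promoter and ends in a rabbit β-globin poly(A). Its promoter was not annotated.

The plasmid is "all-in-one" because it also carries a separate cassette for the hyperactive SB100X transposase, with a CMV enhancer/promoter, an SV40 intron, a T7 promoter and an SV40 poly(A). A single transfection can therefore supply both the transposon and the enzyme that integrates it into the genome. The Sleeping Beauty inverted repeats that would define the mobilised segment are not annotated in either feature table. The two tables describe the same sequence from different start points.

Multiple cloning sites allow TNFRSF9 to be swapped for other genes of interest. The associated work uses such fluorescent fusion proteins to map immune protein interactions relevant to transmissible cancers.
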