Features (pLannotate 1.2.2; 20 found; start..end, strand, type, name):
      1..589     +  rep_origin     ori: high-copy-number ColE1/pMB1/pBR322/pUC origin of replication
   1152..1207    -  polyA_signal   β-globin poly(A) signal: rabbit β-globin polyadenylation signal (Gil and Proudfoot, 1987)
   1278..1358    -  CDS            HBB (fragment): HBB_PONPY - Experimental evidence at transcript level: Swiss-Prot protein existence level 2. Involved in oxygen transport from the lung to the various peripheral tissues. From Pongo pygmaeus (Bornean orangutan).
   1372..2397    -  CDS            HygR: aminoglycoside phosphotransferase from E. coli; aph(4)-Ia; confers resistance to hygromycin
   3030..4211    +  promoter       EF-1α promoter: strong constitutive promoter for human elongation factor EF-1α
   4246..4788    +  CDS            TNFRSF9 (fragment): TNR9_HUMAN - Also known as CD137, ILA. Experimental evidence at protein level: Swiss-Prot protein existence level 1. Receptor for TNFSF9/4-1BBL. Possibly active during T cell activation. From Homo sapiens (Human).
   4903..5601    +  CDS            TagBFP: TagBFP is a basic (constitutively fluorescent) blue fluorescent protein published in 2008, derived from Entacmaea quadricolor. It is reported to be a very rapidly-maturing monomer with very low acid sensitivity.
   5662..5886    +  polyA_signal   bGH poly(A) signal: bovine growth hormone polyadenylation signal
   5890..5911    +  promoter       SV40 promoter (fragment): SV40 enhancer and early promoter
   6210..6226    +  rep_origin     M13 ori (fragment): M13 bacteriophage origin of replication; arrow indicates direction of (+) strand synthesis
   6229..6249    -  misc_feature   MCS (fragment): pUC18/19 multiple cloning site
   6248..6551    +  enhancer       CMV enhancer: human cytomegalovirus immediate early enhancer
   6552..6755    +  promoter       CMV promoter: human cytomegalovirus (CMV) immediate early promoter
   6893..6989    +  intron         SV40 intron: modified SV40 intron with splice donor and acceptor sites
   7046..7064    +  promoter       T7 promoter: promoter for bacteriophage T7 RNA polymerase
   7075..8097    +  CDS            SB100X: hyperactive variant of the Sleeping Beauty transposase (Mátés et al., 2009)
   8114..8248    -  polyA_signal   SV40 poly(A) signal: SV40 polyadenylation signal
   8324..8374    -  misc_feature   bom (fragment): basis of mobility region from pBR322
   8401..8505    +  promoter       AmpR promoter: bla
   8506..9366    +  CDS            AmpR: β-lactamase; bla; confers resistance to ampicillin, carbenicillin, and related antibiotics
>Addgene plasmid #135924 | pAF139 | depositor full sequence | sequence record 262545 | pAF139 sequence 9536 bps
TTGAGATCCTTTTTTTCTGCGCGTAATCTGCTGCTTGCAAACAAAAAAACCACCGCTACCAGCGGTGGTT
TGTTTGCCGGATCAAGAGCTACCAACTCTTTTTCCGAAGGTAACTGGCTTCAGCAGAGCGCAGATACCAA
ATACTGTTCTTCTAGTGTAGCCGTAGTTAGGCCACCACTTCAAGAACTCTGTAGCACCGCCTACATACCT
CGCTCTGCTAATCCTGTTACCAGTGGCTGCTGCCAGTGGCGATAAGTCGTGTCTTACCGGGTTGGACTCA
AGACGATAGTTACCGGATAAGGCGCAGCGGTCGGGCTGAACGGGGGGTTCGTGCACACAGCCCAGCTTGG
AGCGAACGACCTACACCGAACTGAGATACCTACAGCGTGAGCTATGAGAAAGCGCCACGCTTCCCGAAGG
GAGAAAGGCGGACAGGTATCCGGTAAGCGGCAGGGTCGGAACAGGAGAGCGCACGAGGGAGCTTCCAGGG
GGAAACGCCTGGTATCTTTATAGTCCTGTCGGGTTTCGCCACCTCTGACTTGAGCGTCGATTTTTGTGAT
GCTCGTCAGGGGGGCGGAGCCTATGGAAAAACGCCAGCAACGCGGCCTTTTTACGGTTCCTGGCCTTTTG
CTGGCCTTTTGCTCACATGTTCTTTCCTGCGTTATCCCCTGATTCTGTGGATAACCGTATTACCGCCTTT
GAGTGAGCTGATACCGCTCGCCGCAGCCGAACGACCGAGCGCAGCGAGTCAGTGAGCGAGGAAGCGGATC
CCTATACAGTTGAAGTCGGAAGTTTACATACACCTTAGCCAAATACATTTAAACTCACTTTTTCACAATT
CCTGACATTTAATCCTAGTAAAAATTCCCTGTCTTAGGTCAGTTAGGATCACCACTTTATTTTAAGAATG
TGAAATATCAGAATAATAGTAGAGAGAATGATTCATTTCAGCTTTTATTTCTTTCATCACATTCCCAGTG
GGTCAGAAGTTTACATACACTCGACTCCTCTGCAGAATGCGGCGATGTTTCGGTAAGGGGTCCCGAGTAG
CTAGTTCATGGCAGCCAGCATATGGCATATGTTGCCAAACTCTAAACCAAATACTCATTCTGATGTTTTA
AATGATTTGCCCTCCCATATGTCCTTCCGAGTGAGAGACACAAAAAATTCCAACACACTATTGCAATGAA
AATAAATTTCCTTTATTAGCCAGAAGTCAGATGCTCAAGGGGCTTCATGATGTCCCCATAATTTTTGGCA
GAGGGAAAAAGATCTCAGTGGTATTTGTGAGCCAGGGCATTGGCCACACCAGCCACCACCTTCTGATAGG
CAGCCTGCACCTGAGGAGTGAATTCACGACAGGCCTTCGAACTATTCCTTTGCCCTCGGACGAGTGCTGG
GGCGTCGGTTTCCACTATCGGCGAGTACTTCTACACAGCCATCGGTCCAGACGGCCGCGCTTCTGCGGGC
GATTTGTGTACGCCCGACAGTCCCGGCTCCGGATCGGACGATTGCGTCGCATCGACCCTGCGCCCAAGCT
GCATCATCGAAATTGCCGTCAACCAAGCTCTGATAGAGTTGGTCAAGACCAATGCGGAGCATATACGCCC
GGAGCCGCGGCGATCCTGCAAGCTCCGGATGCCTCCGCTCGAAGTAGCGCGTCTGCTGCTCCATACAAGC
CAACCACGGCCTCCAGAAGAAGATGTTGGCGACCTCGTATTGGGAATCCCCGAACATCGCCTCGCTCCAG
TCAATGACCGCTGTTATGCGGCCATTGTCCGTCAGGACATTGTTGGAGCCGAAATCCGCGTGCACGAGGT
GCCGGACTTCGGGGCAGTCCTCGGCCCAAAGCATCAGCTCATCGAGAGCCTGCGCGACGGACGCACTGAC
GGTGTCGTCCATCACAGTTTGCCAGTGATACACATGGGGATCAGCAATCGCGCATATGAAATCACGCCAT
GTAGTGTATTGACCGATTCCTTGCGGTCCGAATGGGCCGAACCCGCTCGTCTGGCTAAGATCGGCCGCAG
CGATCGCATCCATGGCCTCCGCGACCGGCTGCAGAACAGCGGGCAGTTCGGTTTCAGGCAGGTCTTGCAA
CGTGACACCCTGTGCACGGCGGGAGATGCAATAGGTCAGGCTCTCGCTGAATTCCCCAATGTCAAGCACT
TCCGGAATCGGGAGCGCGGCCGATGCAAAGTGCCGATAAACATAACGATCTTTGTAGAAACCATCGGCGC
AGCTATTTACCCGCAGGACATATCCACGCCCTCCTACATCGAAGCTGAAAGCACGAGATTCTTCGCCCTC
CGAGAGCTGCATCAGGTCGGAGACGCTGTCGAACTTTTCGATCAGAAACTTCTCGACAGACGTCGCGGTG
AGTTCAGGCTTTTTCATGGTGGCCTCAGGTGCAGAGGTTTCTACAGGGAAAGAGAGAAAGGCTACAGTTA
GTTTGCTGTGATGATGCTAAGTGCCGAGGTCAGATGTCTATGGATTGTACACGGAATCCCAACGCAGGAA
CCAAAAAACACTCACCCAAAAAAATGGCGCTAAGGCCGAGAGAAAGGCGAAGTTCCGTCTACGGCTATAT
ACCTTGAAACAGGGGCGGCAGAAGTGACGCAACGCGGTTGCGCGGACGGCTTCCTGTGTTTTCATTGGTC
GAAGCGTTCTGCGCGTGCGCAGAGATTCCCCAGGGAAGGCGGGCCCTCTTCCGAATGTCCAATCCGGACA
TTCTTCCGGTTGGACCTCCGCGGTCAGCGCTGTGCCCGGCGAGAGATCACGTGGGGCGCGGAGGCGGTGC
TGCTGGGGCACGGCCGTCCAGCCTCGGCGGCCATATTTTTGAGGGGCTGTTCATCTCGTTCACACGCTCT
GTCCGCCATGTTTGTGAGTGGAAGCGCCATTACCCCTTCAAGCGACTGAAGGCTGCAGGGCCTCTGGTGG
CCCGCATGGGGAGACCAGACCCGCCAGGCCCGCCTTTCCGCACTCAGTCCGGGCTTACTTTATTTTGTGA
GACAGGGTCTCGCCTAGAGGCTCCGGTGCCCGTCAGTGGGCAGAGCGCACATCGCCCACAGTCCCCGAGA
AGTTGGGGGGAGGGGTCGGCAATTGAACCGGTGCCTAGAGAAGGTGGCGCGGGGTAAACTGGGAAAGTGA
TGTCGTGTACTGGCTCCGCCTTTTTCCCGAGGGTGGGGGAGAACCGTATATAAGTGCAGTAGTCGCCGTG
AACGTTCTTTTTCGCAACGGGTTTGCCGCCAGAACACAGGTAAGTGCCGTGTGTGGTTCCCGCGGGCCTG
GCCTCTTTACGGGTTATGGCCCTTGCGTGCCTTGAATTACTTCCACGCCCCTGGCTGCAGTACGTGATTC
TTGATCCCGAGCTTCGGGTTGGAAGTGGGTGGGAGAGTTCGAGGCCTTGCGCTTAAGGAGCCCCTTCGCC
TCGTGCTTGAGTTGAGGCTTGGCCTGGGCGCTGGGGCCGCCGCGTGCGAATCTGGTGGCACCTTCGCGCC
TGTCTCGCTGCTTTCGATAAGTCTCTAGCCATTTAAAATTTTTGATGACCTGCTGCGACGCTTTTTTTCT
GGCAAGATAGTCTTGTAAATGCGGGCCAAGATCTGCACACTGGTATTTCGGTTTTTGGGGCCGCGGGCGG
CGACGGGGCCCGTGCGTCCCAGCGCACATGTTCGGCGAGGCGGGGCCTGCGAGCGCGGCCACCGAGAATC
GGACGGGGGTAGTCTCAAGCTGGCCGGCCTGCTCTGGTGCCTGGCCTCGCGCCGCCGTGTATCGCCCCGC
CCTGGGCGGCAAGGCTGGCCCGGTCGGCACCAGTTGCGTGAGCGGAAAGATGGCCGCTTCCCGGCCCTGC
TGCAGGGAGCTCAAAATGGAGGACGCGGCGCTCGGGAGAGCGGGCGGGTGAGTCACCCACACAAAGGAAA
AGGGCCTTTCCGTCCTCAGCCGTCGCTTCATGTGACTCCACGGAGTACCGGGCGCCGTCCAGGCACCTCG
ATTAGTTCTCGAGCTTTTGGAGTACGTCGTCTTTAGGTTGGGGGGAGGGGTTTTATGCGATGGAGTTTCC
CCATACTGAGTGGGTGGAGACTGAAGTTAGGCCAGCTTGGCACTTGATGTAATTCTCCTTGGAATTTGCC
CTTTTTGAGTTTGGATCTTGGTTCATTCTCAAGCCTCAGACAGTGGTTCAAAGTTTTTTTCTTCCATTTA
AGGTGTCGTGAAAACTACCCCAAGCTGGCCTCTGCGGCCGCCACCATGGTAAACAGCTACAATAGACTGG
AGGCGATATCAACTCTTGTTATACTACTCTGGGTAACTCTGGTCCAGGGTTCCTGTGGCAGCTGTCCAGC
TGGTACTTTCTGGAATGGTACAGATTGTGGAAAAAACAAAAATCAAGCTTGCATCCCATGTCCCCCAAAT
AGTTTCTCTAGTACAGCTGGCGAACAGAGGACATGTAACATATGCAGGAGATGTGAAGGTATTTTTAGAA
CAAAGAGAGAATGTACTCCAACAAGTAATACAGAGTGTGATTGTATGTCTGGGTATCATTGTTCCGGAGT
AGGATGTAATAGGTGTCAACCAGATTGCAAGCAAGGTCAAGAACTTCTAGGAAAAGGTTGTAGAGACTGT
AGCTTTGGTACCTTTAATGATCAGACACGGGGGAACTGCAAACGCTGGACAAACTGCTCTTTGAATGGAC
TAGTTGTGCTTGTAAATGGAACCAATAAAAGAGATGTGATATGTGGATCCACCCAAACAGTTGCCACTCT
GGACACAATCTCCATGACAATTCCAGCTTCTCTCGTGCACATTGATAAGAACCATCAGCCCGGGGAGAAC
CTTTACTTCCAGGGATCCGCTGGCTCCGCTGCTGGTTCTGGCGAATTCCATCATCACCATCACCATGTCG
ACATGAGCGAGCTGATTAAGGAGAACATGCACATGAAGCTGTACATGGAGGGCACCGTGGACAACCATCA
CTTCAAGTGCACATCCGAGGGCGAAGGCAAGCCCTACGAGGGCACCCAGACCATGAGAATCAAGGTGGTC
GAGGGCGGCCCTCTCCCCTTCGCCTTCGACATCCTGGCTACTAGCTTCCTCTACGGCAGCAAGACCTTCA
TCAACCACACCCAGGGCATCCCCGACTTCTTCAAGCAGTCCTTCCCTGAGGGCTTCACATGGGAGAGAGT
CACCACATACGAAGACGGGGGCGTGCTGACCGCTACCCAGGACACCAGCCTCCAGGACGGCTGCCTCATC
TACAACGTCAAGATCAGAGGGGTGAACTTCACATCCAACGGCCCTGTGATGCAGAAGAAAACACTCGGCT
GGGAGGCCTTCACCGAGACGCTGTACCCCGCTGACGGCGGCCTGGAAGGCAGAAACGACATGGCCCTGAA
GCTCGTGGGCGGGAGCCATCTGATCGCAAACATCAAGACCACATATAGATCCAAGAAACCCGCTAAGAAC
CTCAAGATGCCTGGCGTCTACTATGTGGACTACAGACTGGAAAGAATCAAGGAGGCCAACAACGAGACCT
ACGTCGAGCAGCACGAGGTGGCAGTGGCCAGATACTGCGACCTCCCTAGCAAACTGGGGCACAAGCTGAA
CTAGGCTAGCGTCAGGCCAAGCTTGGGGATCAATTCTCTAGAGCTCGCTGATCAGCCTCGACTGTGCCTT
CTAGTTGCCAGCCATCTGTTGTTTGCCCCTCCCCCGTGCCTTCCTTGACCCTGGAAGGTGCCACTCCCAC
TGTCCTTTCCTAATAAAATGAGGAAATTGCATCGCATTGTCTGAGTAGGTGTCATTCTATTCTGGGGGGT
GGGGTGGGGCAGGACAGCAAGGGGGAGGATTGGGAAGACAATAGCAGGCATGCTGGGGATGCGGTGGGCT
CTATGGCTTCTGAGGCGGAAAGAACCAGCTGGGCCTACTAGATAGCGGACCCCTTACCGAAACATCGCCG
CATTCTGCAGAGGAGTCGAACTTAGTGTATGTAAACTTCTGACCCACTGGAATTGTGATACAGTGAATTA
TAAGTGAAATAATCTGTCTGTAAACAATTGTTGGAAAAATGACTTGTGTCATGCACAAAGTAGATGTCCT
AACTGACTTGCCAAAACTATTGTTTGTTAACAAGAAATTTGTGGAGTAGTTGAAAAACGAGTTTTAATGA
CTCCAACTTAAGTGTATGTAAACTTCCGACTTCAACTGTATAGGGATCCAATTTTAACAAAATATTCGAG
CTTGCATGCCTGCAGGTCGTTACATAACTTACGGTAAATGGCCCGCCTGGCTGACCGCCCAACGACCCCC
GCCCATTGACGTCAATAATGACGTATGTTCCCATAGTAACGCCAATAGGGACTTTCCATTGACGTCAATG
GGTGGAGTATTTACGGTAAACTGCCCACTTGGCAGTACATCAAGTGTATCATATGCCAAGTACGCCCCCT
ATTGACGTCAATGACGGTAAATGGCCCGCCTGGCATTATGCCCAGTACATGACCTTATGGGACTTTCCTA
CTTGGCAGTACATCTACGTATTAGTCATCGCTATTACCATGGTGATGCGGTTTTGGCAGTACATCAATGG
GCGTGGATAGCGGTTTGACTCACGGGGATTTCCAAGTCTCCACCCCATTGACGTCAATGGGAGTTTGTTT
TGGCACCAAAATCAACGGGACTTTCCAAAATGTCGTAACAACTCCGCCCCATTGACGCAAATGGGCGGTA
GGCGTGTACGGTGGGAGGTCTATATAAGCAGAGCTCGTTTAGTGAACCGTCAGATCGCCTGGAGACGCCA
TCCACGCTGTTTTGACCTCCATAGAAGACACCGGGACCGATCCAGCCTCCGGACTCTAGAGGATCCGGTA
CTCGAGGAACTGAAAAACCAGAAAGTTAACTGGTAAGTTTAGTCTTTTTGTCTTTTATTTCAGGTCCCGG
ATCCGGTGGTGGTGCAAATCAAAGAACTGCTCCTCAGTGGATGTTGCCTTTACTTCTAGGCCTGTACGGA
AGTGTTACTTCTGCTCTAAAAGCTGCGGAATTGTACCCGCGGAATTAATACGACTCACTATAGGGACTAG
TACCATGGGAAAATCAAAAGAAATCAGCCAAGACCTCAGAAAAAGAATTGTAGACCTCCACAAGTCTGGT
TCATCCTTGGGAGCAATTTCCAAACGCCTGGCGGTACCACGTTCATCTGTACAAACAATAGTACGCAAGT
ATAAACACCATGGGACCACGCAGCCGTCATACCGCTCAGGAAGGAGACGCGTTCTGTCTCCTAGAGATGA
ACGTACTTTGGTGCGAAAAGTGCAAATCAATCCCAGAACAACAGCAAAGGACCTTGTGAAGATGCTGGAG
GAAACAGGTACAAAAGTATCTATATCCACAGTAAAACGAGTCCTATATCGACATAACCTGAAAGGCCACT
CAGCAAGGAAGAAGCCACTGCTCCAAAACCGACATAAGAAAGCCAGACTACGGTTTGCAACTGCACATGG
GGACAAAGATCGTACTTTTTGGAGAAATGTCCTCTGGTCTGATGAAACAAAAATAGAACTGTTTGGCCAT
AATGACCATCGTTATGTTTGGAGGAAGAAGGGGGAGGCTTGCAAGCCGAAGAACACCATCCCAACCGTGA
AGCACGGGGGTGGCAGCATCATGTTGTGGGGGTGCTTTGCTGCAGGAGGGACTGGTGCACTTCACAAAAT
AGATGGCATCATGGACGCGGTGCAGTATGTGGATATATTGAAGCAACATCTCAAGACATCAGTCAGGAAG
TTAAAGCTTGGTCGCAAATGGGTCTTCCAACACGACAATGACCCCAAGCATACTTCCAAAGTTGTGGCAA
AATGGCTTAAGGACAACAAAGTCAAGGTATTGGAGTGGCCATCACAAAGCCCTGACCTCAATCCTATAGA
AAATTTGTGGGCAGAACTGAAAAAGCGTGTGCGAGCAAGGAGGCCTACAAACCTGACTCAGTTACACCAG
CTCTGTCAGGAGGAATGGGCCAAAATTCACCCAAATTATTGTGGGAAGCTTGTGGAAGGCTACCCGAAAC
GTTTGACCCAAGTTAAACAATTTAAAGGCAATGCTACCAAATACTAGGGGCCCTAACCGCGGGGATCCAG
ACATGATAAGATACATTGATGAGTTTGGACAAACCACAACTAGAATGCAGTGAAAAAAATGCTTTATTTG
TGAAATTTGTGATGCTATTGCTTTATTTGTAACCATTATAAGCTGCAATAAACAAGTTAACAACAACAAT
TGCATTCATTTTATGTTTCAGGTTCAGGGGGAGGTGTGGGAGGTTTTTTAACGCTTACAATTTCCTGATG
CGGTATTTTCTCCTTACGCATCTGTGCGGTATTTCACACCGCATCAGGTGGCACTTTTCGGGGAAATGTG
CGCGGAACCCCTATTTGTTTATTTTTCTAAATACATTCAAATATGTATCCGCTCATGAGACAATAACCCT
GATAAATGCTTCAATAATATTGAAAAAGGAAGAGTATGAGTATTCAACATTTCCGTGTCGCCCTTATTCC
CTTTTTTGCGGCATTTTGCCTTCCTGTTTTTGCTCACCCAGAAACGCTGGTGAAAGTAAAAGATGCTGAA
GATCAGTTGGGTGCACGAGTGGGTTACATCGAACTGGATCTCAACAGCGGTAAGATCCTTGAGAGTTTTC
GCCCCGAAGAACGTTTTCCAATGATGAGCACTTTTAAAGTTCTGCTATGTGGCGCGGTATTATCCCGTAT
TGACGCCGGGCAAGAGCAACTCGGTCGCCGCATACACTATTCTCAGAATGACTTGGTTGAGTACTCACCA
GTCACAGAAAAGCATCTTACGGATGGCATGACAGTAAGAGAATTATGCAGTGCTGCCATAACCATGAGTG
ATAACACTGCGGCCAACTTACTTCTGACAACGATCGGAGGACCGAAGGAGCTAACCGCTTTTTTGCACAA
CATGGGGGATCATGTAACTCGCCTTGATCGTTGGGAACCGGAGCTGAATGAAGCCATACCAAACGACGAG
CGTGACACCACGATGCCTGTAGCAATGGCAACAACGTTGCGCAAACTATTAACTGGCGAACTACTTACTC
TAGCTTCCCGGCAACAATTAATAGACTGGATGGAGGCGGATAAAGTTGCAGGACCACTTCTGCGCTCGGC
CCTTCCGGCTGGCTGGTTTATTGCTGATAAATCTGGAGCCGGTGAGCGTGGGTCTCGCGGTATCATTGCA
GCACTGGGGCCAGATGGTAAGCCCTCCCGTATCGTAGTTATCTACACGACGGGGAGTCAGGCAACTATGG
ATGAACGAAATAGACAGATCGCTGAGATAGGTGCCTCACTGATTAAGCATTGGTAACTGTCAGACCAAGT
TTACTCATATATACTTTAGATTGATTTAAAACTTCATTTTTAATTTAAAAGGATCTAGGTGAAGATCCTT
TTTGATAATCTCATGACCAAAATCCCTTAACGTGAGTTTTCGTTCCACTGAGCGTCAGACCCCGTAGAAA
AGATCAAAGGATCTTC
