Features (pLannotate 1.2.2; 20 found; start..end, strand, type, name):
    483..1664    +  promoter       EF-1α promoter: strong constitutive promoter for human elongation factor EF-1α
   1699..2241    +  CDS            TNFRSF9 (fragment): TNR9_HUMAN - Also known as CD137, ILA. Experimental evidence at protein level: Swiss-Prot protein existence level 1. Receptor for TNFSF9/4-1BBL. Possibly active during T cell activation. From Homo sapiens (Human).
   2356..3054    +  CDS            TagBFP: TagBFP is a basic (constitutively fluorescent) blue fluorescent protein published in 2008, derived from Entacmaea quadricolor. It is reported to be a very rapidly-maturing monomer with very low acid sensitivity.
   3115..3339    +  polyA_signal   bGH poly(A) signal: bovine growth hormone polyadenylation signal
   3343..3364    +  promoter       SV40 promoter (fragment): SV40 enhancer and early promoter
   3663..3679    +  rep_origin     M13 ori (fragment): M13 bacteriophage origin of replication; arrow indicates direction of (+) strand synthesis
   3682..3702    -  misc_feature   MCS (fragment): pUC18/19 multiple cloning site
   3701..4004    +  enhancer       CMV enhancer: human cytomegalovirus immediate early enhancer
   4005..4208    +  promoter       CMV promoter: human cytomegalovirus (CMV) immediate early promoter
   4346..4442    +  intron         SV40 intron: modified SV40 intron with splice donor and acceptor sites
   4499..4517    +  promoter       T7 promoter: promoter for bacteriophage T7 RNA polymerase
   4528..5550    +  CDS            SB100X: hyperactive variant of the Sleeping Beauty transposase (Mátés et al., 2009)
   5567..5701    -  polyA_signal   SV40 poly(A) signal: SV40 polyadenylation signal
   5777..5827    -  misc_feature   bom (fragment): basis of mobility region from pBR322
   5854..5958    +  promoter       AmpR promoter: bla
   5959..6819    +  CDS            AmpR: β-lactamase; bla; confers resistance to ampicillin, carbenicillin, and related antibiotics
   6990..7578    +  rep_origin     ori: high-copy-number ColE1/pMB1/pBR322/pUC origin of replication
   8141..8196    -  polyA_signal   β-globin poly(A) signal: rabbit β-globin polyadenylation signal (Gil and Proudfoot, 1987)
   8267..8347    -  CDS            HBB (fragment): HBB_PONPY - Experimental evidence at transcript level: Swiss-Prot protein existence level 2. Involved in oxygen transport from the lung to the various peripheral tissues. From Pongo pygmaeus (Bornean orangutan).
   8361..9386    -  CDS            HygR: aminoglycoside phosphotransferase from E. coli; aph(4)-Ia; confers resistance to hygromycin
>Addgene plasmid #135924 | pAF139 | addgene full sequence | sequence record 270080 | Addgene NGS Result
CGCTAAGGCCGAGAGAAAGGCGAAGTTCCGTCTACGGCTATATACCTTGAAACAGGGGCGGCAGAAGTGA
CGCAACGCGGTTGCGCGGACGGCTTCCTGTGTTTTCATTGGTCGAAGCGTTCTGCGCGTGCGCAGAGATT
CCCCAGGGAAGGCGGGCCCTCTTCCGAATGTCCAATCCGGACATTCTTCCGGTTGGACCTCCGCGGTCAG
CGCTGTGCCCGGCGAGAGATCACGTGGGGCGCGGAGGCGGTGCTGCTGGGGCACGGCCGTCCAGCCTCGG
CGGCCATATTTTTGAGGGGCTGTTCATCTCGTTCACACGCTCTGTCCGCCATGTTTGTGAGTGGAAGCGC
CATTACCCCTTCAAGCGACTGAAGGCTGCAGGGCCTCTGGTGGCCCGCATGGGGAGACCAGACCCGCCAG
GCCCGCCTTTCCGCACTCAGTCCGGGCTTACTTTATTTTGTGAGACAGGGTCTCGCCTAGAGGCTCCGGT
GCCCGTCAGTGGGCAGAGCGCACATCGCCCACAGTCCCCGAGAAGTTGGGGGGAGGGGTCGGCAATTGAA
CCGGTGCCTAGAGAAGGTGGCGCGGGGTAAACTGGGAAAGTGATGTCGTGTACTGGCTCCGCCTTTTTCC
CGAGGGTGGGGGAGAACCGTATATAAGTGCAGTAGTCGCCGTGAACGTTCTTTTTCGCAACGGGTTTGCC
GCCAGAACACAGGTAAGTGCCGTGTGTGGTTCCCGCGGGCCTGGCCTCTTTACGGGTTATGGCCCTTGCG
TGCCTTGAATTACTTCCACGCCCCTGGCTGCAGTACGTGATTCTTGATCCCGAGCTTCGGGTTGGAAGTG
GGTGGGAGAGTTCGAGGCCTTGCGCTTAAGGAGCCCCTTCGCCTCGTGCTTGAGTTGAGGCCTGGCTTGG
GCGCTGGGGCCGCCGCGTGCGAATCTGGTGGCACCTTCGCGCCTGTCTCGCTGCTTTCGATAAGTCTCTA
GCCATTTAAAATTTTTGATGACCTGCTGCGACGCTTTTTTTCTGGCAAGATAGTCTTGTAAATGCGGGCC
AAGATCTGCACACTGGTATTTCGGTTTTTGGGGCCGCGGGCGGCGACGGGGCCCGTGCGTCCCAGCGCAC
ATGTTCGGCGAGGCGGGGCCTGCGAGCGCGGCCACCGAGAATCGGACGGGGGTAGTCTCAAGCTGGCCGG
CCTGCTCTGGTGCCTGGCCTCGCGCCGCCGTGTATCGCCCCGCCCTGGGCGGCAAGGCTGGCCCGGTCGG
CACCAGTTGCGTGAGCGGAAAGATGGCCGCTTCCCGGCCCTGCTGCAGGGAGCTCAAAATGGAGGACGCG
GCGCTCGGGAGAGCGGGCGGGTGAGTCACCCACACAAAGGAAAAGGGCCTTTCCGTCCTCAGCCGTCGCT
TCATGTGACTCCACGGAGTACCGGGCGCCGTCCAGGCACCTCGATTAGTTCTCGAGCTTTTGGAGTACGT
CGTCTTTAGGTTGGGGGGAGGGGTTTTATGCGATGGAGTTTCCCCATACTGAGTGGGTGGAGACTGAAGT
TAGGCCAGCTTGGCACTTGATGTAATTCTCCTTGGAATTTGCCCTTTTTGAGTTTGGATCTTGGTTCATT
CTCAAGCCTCAGACAGTGGTTCAAAGTTTTTTTCTTCCATTTAAGGTGTCGTGAAAACTACCCCAAGCTG
GCCTCTGCGGCCGCCACCATGGTAAACAGCTACAATAGACTGGAGGCGATATCAACTCTTGTTATACTAC
TCTGGGTAACTCTGGTCCAGGGTTCCTGTGGCAGCTGTCCAGCTGGTACTTTCTGGAATGGTACAGATTG
TGGAAAAAACAAAAATCAAGCTTGCATCCCATGTCCCCCAAATAGTTTCTCTAGTACAGCTGGCGAACAG
AGGACATGTAACATATGCAGGAGATGTGAAGGTATTTTTAGAACAAAGAGAGAATGTACTCCAACAAGTA
ATACAGAGTGTGATTGTATGTCTGGGTATCATTGTTCCGGAGTAGGATGTAATAGGTGTCAACCAGATTG
CAAGCAAGGTCAAGAACTTCTAGGAAAAGGTTGTAGAGACTGTAGCTTTGGTACCTTTAATGATCAGACA
CGGGGGAACTGCAAACGCTGGACAAACTGCTCTTTGAATGGACTAGTTGTGCTTGTAAATGGAACCAATA
AAAGAGATGTGATATGTGGATCCACCCAAACAGTTGCCACTCTGGACACAATCTCCATGACAATTCCAGC
TTCTCTCGTGCACATTGATAAGAACCATCAGCCCGGGGAGAACCTTTACTTCCAGGGATCCGCTGGCTCC
GCTGCTGGTTCTGGCGAATTCCATCATCACCATCACCATGTCGACATGAGCGAGCTGATTAAGGAGAACA
TGCACATGAAGCTGTACATGGAGGGCACCGTGGACAACCATCACTTCAAGTGCACATCCGAGGGCGAAGG
CAAGCCCTACGAGGGCACCCAGACCATGAGAATCAAGGTGGTCGAGGGCGGCCCTCTCCCCTTCGCCTTC
GACATCCTGGCTACTAGCTTCCTCTACGGCAGCAAGACCTTCATCAACCACACCCAGGGCATCCCCGACT
TCTTCAAGCAGTCCTTCCCTGAGGGCTTCACATGGGAGAGAGTCACCACATACGAAGACGGGGGCGTGCT
GACCGCTACCCAGGACACCAGCCTCCAGGACGGCTGCCTCATCTACAACGTCAAGATCAGAGGGGTGAAC
TTCACATCCAACGGCCCTGTGATGCAGAAGAAAACACTCGGCTGGGAGGCCTTCACCGAGACGCTGTACC
CCGCTGACGGCGGCCTGGAAGGCAGAAACGACATGGCCCTGAAGCTCGTGGGCGGGAGCCATCTGATCGC
AAACATCAAGACCACATATAGATCCAAGAAACCCGCTAAGAACCTCAAGATGCCTGGCGTCTACTATGTG
GACTACAGACTGGAAAGAATCAAGGAGGCCAACAACGAGACCTACGTCGAGCAGCACGAGGTGGCAGTGG
CCAGATACTGCGACCTCCCTAGCAAACTGGGGCACAAGCTGAACTAGGCTAGCGTCAGGCCAAGCTTGGG
GATCAATTCTCTAGAGCTCGCTGATCAGCCTCGACTGTGCCTTCTAGTTGCCAGCCATCTGTTGTTTGCC
CCTCCCCCGTGCCTTCCTTGACCCTGGAAGGTGCCACTCCCACTGTCCTTTCCTAATAAAATGAGGAAAT
TGCATCGCATTGTCTGAGTAGGTGTCATTCTATTCTGGGGGGTGGGGTGGGGCAGGACAGCAAGGGGGAG
GATTGGGAAGACAATAGCAGGCATGCTGGGGATGCGGTGGGCTCTATGGCTTCTGAGGCGGAAAGAACCA
GCTGGGCCTACTAGATAGCGGACCCCTTACCGAAACATCGCCGCATTCTGCAGAGGAGTCGAACTTAGTG
TATGTAAACTTCTGACCCACTGGAATTGTGATACAGTGAATTATAAGTGAAATAATCTGTCTGTAAACAA
TTGTTGGAAAAATGACTTGTGTCATGCACAAAGTAGATGTCCTAACTGACTTGCCAAAACTATTGTTTGT
TAACAAGAAATTTGTGGAGTAGTTGAAAAACGAGTTTTAATGACTCCAACTTAAGTGTATGTAAACTTCC
GACTTCAACTGTATAGGGATCCAATTTTAACAAAATATTCGAGCTTGCATGCCTGCAGGTCGTTACATAA
CTTACGGTAAATGGCCCGCCTGGCTGACCGCCCAACGACCCCCGCCCATTGACGTCAATAATGACGTATG
TTCCCATAGTAACGCCAATAGGGACTTTCCATTGACGTCAATGGGTGGAGTATTTACGGTAAACTGCCCA
CTTGGCAGTACATCAAGTGTATCATATGCCAAGTACGCCCCCTATTGACGTCAATGACGGTAAATGGCCC
GCCTGGCATTATGCCCAGTACATGACCTTATGGGACTTTCCTACTTGGCAGTACATCTACGTATTAGTCA
TCGCTATTACCATGGTGATGCGGTTTTGGCAGTACATCAATGGGCGTGGATAGCGGTTTGACTCACGGGG
ATTTCCAAGTCTCCACCCCATTGACGTCAATGGGAGTTTGTTTTGGCACCAAAATCAACGGGACTTTCCA
AAATGTCGTAACAACTCCGCCCCATTGACGCAAATGGGCGGTAGGCGTGTACGGTGGGAGGTCTATATAA
GCAGAGCTCGTTTAGTGAACCGTCAGATCGCCTGGAGACGCCATCCACGCTGTTTTGACCTCCATAGAAG
ACACCGGGACCGATCCAGCCTCCGGACTCTAGAGGATCCGGTACTCGAGGAACTGAAAAACCAGAAAGTT
AACTGGTAAGTTTAGTCTTTTTGTCTTTTATTTCAGGTCCCGGATCCGGTGGTGGTGCAAATCAAAGAAC
TGCTCCTCAGTGGATGTTGCCTTTACTTCTAGGCCTGTACGGAAGTGTTACTTCTGCTCTAAAAGCTGCG
GAATTGTACCCGCGGAATTAATACGACTCACTATAGGGACTAGTACCATGGGAAAATCAAAAGAAATCAG
CCAAGACCTCAGAAAAAGAATTGTAGACCTCCACAAGTCTGGTTCATCCTTGGGAGCAATTTCCAAACGC
CTGGCGGTACCACGTTCATCTGTACAAACAATAGTACGCAAGTATAAACACCATGGGACCACGCAGCCGT
CATACCGCTCAGGAAGGAGACGCGTTCTGTCTCCTAGAGATGAACGTACTTTGGTGCGAAAAGTGCAAAT
CAATCCCAGAACAACAGCAAAGGACCTTGTGAAGATGCTGGAGGAAACAGGTACAAAAGTATCTATATCC
ACAGTAAAACGAGTCCTATATCGACATAACCTGAAAGGCCACTCAGCAAGGAAGAAGCCACTGCTCCAAA
ACCGACATAAGAAAGCCAGACTACGGTTTGCAACTGCACATGGGGACAAAGATCGTACTTTTTGGAGAAA
TGTCCTCTGGTCTGATGAAACAAAAATAGAACTGTTTGGCCATAATGACCATCGTTATGTTTGGAGGAAG
AAGGGGGAGGCTTGCAAGCCGAAGAACACCATCCCAACCGTGAAGCACGGGGGTGGCAGCATCATGTTGT
GGGGGTGCTTTGCTGCAGGAGGGACTGGTGCACTTCACAAAATAGATGGCATCATGGACGCGGTGCAGTA
TGTGGATATATTGAAGCAACATCTCAAGACATCAGTCAGGAAGTTAAAGCTTGGTCGCAAATGGGTCTTC
CAACACGACAATGACCCCAAGCATACTTCCAAAGTTGTGGCAAAATGGCTTAAGGACAACAAAGTCAAGG
TATTGGAGTGGCCATCACAAAGCCCTGACCTCAATCCTATAGAAAATTTGTGGGCAGAACTGAAAAAGCG
TGTGCGAGCAAGGAGGCCTACAAACCTGACTCAGTTACACCAGCTCTGTCAGGAGGAATGGGCCAAAATT
CACCCAAATTATTGTGGGAAGCTTGTGGAAGGCTACCCGAAACGTTTGACCCAAGTTAAACAATTTAAAG
GCAATGCTACCAAATACTAGGGGCCCTAACCGCGGGGATCCAGACATGATAAGATACATTGATGAGTTTG
GACAAACCACAACTAGAATGCAGTGAAAAAAATGCTTTATTTGTGAAATTTGTGATGCTATTGCTTTATT
TGTAACCATTATAAGCTGCAATAAACAAGTTAACAACAACAATTGCATTCATTTTATGTTTCAGGTTCAG
GGGGAGGTGTGGGAGGTTTTTTAACGCTTACAATTTCCTGATGCGGTATTTTCTCCTTACGCATCTGTGC
GGTATTTCACACCGCATCAGGTGGCACTTTTCGGGGAAATGTGCGCGGAACCCCTATTTGTTTATTTTTC
TAAATACATTCAAATATGTATCCGCTCATGAGACAATAACCCTGATAAATGCTTCAATAATATTGAAAAA
GGAAGAGTATGAGTATTCAACATTTCCGTGTCGCCCTTATTCCCTTTTTTGCGGCATTTTGCCTTCCTGT
TTTTGCTCACCCAGAAACGCTGGTGAAAGTAAAAGATGCTGAAGATCAGTTGGGTGCACGAGTGGGTTAC
ATCGAACTGGATCTCAACAGCGGTAAGATCCTTGAGAGTTTTCGCCCCGAAGAACGTTTTCCAATGATGA
GCACTTTTAAAGTTCTGCTATGTGGCGCGGTATTATCCCGTATTGACGCCGGGCAAGAGCAACTCGGTCG
CCGCATACACTATTCTCAGAATGACTTGGTTGAGTACTCACCAGTCACAGAAAAGCATCTTACGGATGGC
ATGACAGTAAGAGAATTATGCAGTGCTGCCATAACCATGAGTGATAACACTGCGGCCAACTTACTTCTGA
CAACGATCGGAGGACCGAAGGAGCTAACCGCTTTTTTGCACAACATGGGGGATCATGTAACTCGCCTTGA
TCGTTGGGAACCGGAGCTGAATGAAGCCATACCAAACGACGAGCGTGACACCACGATGCCTGTAGCAATG
GCAACAACGTTGCGCAAACTATTAACTGGCGAACTACTTACTCTAGCTTCCCGGCAACAATTAATAGACT
GGATGGAGGCGGATAAAGTTGCAGGACCACTTCTGCGCTCGGCCCTTCCGGCTGGCTGGTTTATTGCTGA
TAAATCTGGAGCCGGTGAGCGTGGGTCTCGCGGTATCATTGCAGCACTGGGGCCAGATGGTAAGCCCTCC
CGTATCGTAGTTATCTACACGACGGGGAGTCAGGCAACTATGGATGAACGAAATAGACAGATCGCTGAGA
TAGGTGCCTCACTGATTAAGCATTGGTAACTGTCAGACCAAGTTTACTCATATATACTTTAGATTGATTT
AAAACTTCATTTTTAATTTAAAAGGATCTAGGTGAAGATCCTTTTTGATAATCTCATGACCAAAATCCCT
TAACGTGAGTTTTCGTTCCACTGAGCGTCAGACCCCGTAGAAAAGATCAAAGGATCTTCTTGAGATCCTT
TTTTTCTGCGCGTAATCTGCTGCTTGCAAACAAAAAAACCACCGCTACCAGCGGTGGTTTGTTTGCCGGA
TCAAGAGCTACCAACTCTTTTTCCGAAGGTAACTGGCTTCAGCAGAGCGCAGATACCAAATACTGTTCTT
CTAGTGTAGCCGTAGTTAGGCCACCACTTCAAGAACTCTGTAGCACCGCCTACATACCTCGCTCTGCTAA
TCCTGTTACCAGTGGCTGCTGCCAGTGGCGATAAGTCGTGTCTTACCGGGTTGGACTCAAGACGATAGTT
ACCGGATAAGGCGCAGCGGTCGGGCTGAACGGGGGGTTCGTGCACACAGCCCAGCTTGGAGCGAACGACC
TACACCGAACTGAGATACCTACAGCGTGAGCTATGAGAAAGCGCCACGCTTCCCGAAGGGAGAAAGGCGG
ACAGGTATCCGGTAAGCGGCAGGGTCGGAACAGGAGAGCGCACGAGGGAGCTTCCAGGGGGAAACGCCTG
GTATCTTTATAGTCCTGTCGGGTTTCGCCACCTCTGACTTGAGCGTCGATTTTTGTGATGCTCGTCAGGG
GGGCGGAGCCTATGGAAAAACGCCAGCAACGCGGCCTTTTTACGGTTCCTGGCCTTTTGCTGGCCTTTTG
CTCACATGTTCTTTCCTGCGTTATCCCCTGATTCTGTGGATAACCGTATTACCGCCTTTGAGTGAGCTGA
TACCGCTCGCCGCAGCCGAACGACCGAGCGCAGCGAGTCAGTGAGCGAGGAAGCGGATCCCTATACAGTT
GAAGTCGGAAGTTTACATACACCTTAGCCAAATACATTTAAACTCACTTTTTCACAATTCCTGACATTTA
ATCCTAGTAAAAATTCCCTGTCTTAGGTCAGTTAGGATCACCACTTTATTTTAAGAATGTGAAATATCAG
AATAATAGTAGAGAGAATGATTCATTTCAGCTTTTATTTCTTTCATCACATTCCCAGTGGGTCAGAAGTT
TACATACACTCGACTCCTCTGCAGAATGCGGCGATGTTTCGGTAAGGGGTCCCGAGTAGCTAGTTCATGG
CAGCCAGCATATGGCATATGTTGCCAAACTCTAAACCAAATACTCATTCTGATGTTTTAAATGATTTGCC
CTCCCATATGTCCTTCCGAGTGAGAGACACAAAAAATTCCAACACACTATTGCAATGAAAATAAATTTCC
TTTATTAGCCAGAAGTCAGATGCTCAAGGGGCTTCATGATGTCCCCATAATTTTTGGCAGAGGGAAAAAG
ATCTCAGTGGTATTTGTGAGCCAGGGCATTGGCCACACCAGCCACCACCTTCTGATAGGCAGCCTGCACC
TGAGGAGTGAATTCACGACAGGCCTTCGAACTATTCCTTTGCCCTCGGACGAGTGCTGGGGCGTCGGTTT
CCACTATCGGCGAGTACTTCTACACAGCCATCGGTCCAGACGGCCGCGCTTCTGCGGGCGATTTGTGTAC
GCCCGACAGTCCCGGCTCCGGATCGGACGATTGCGTCGCATCGACCCTGCGCCCAAGCTGCATCATCGAA
ATTGCCGTCAACCAAGCTCTGATAGAGTTGGTCAAGACCAATGCGGAGCATATACGCCCGGAGCCGCGGC
GATCCTGCAAGCTCCGGATGCCTCCGCTCGAAGTAGCGCGTCTGCTGCTCCATACAAGCCAACCACGGCC
TCCAGAAGAAGATGTTGGCGACCTCGTATTGGGAATCCCCGAACATCGCCTCGCTCCAGTCAATGACCGC
TGTTATGCGGCCATTGTCCGTCAGGACATTGTTGGAGCCGAAATCCGCGTGCACGAGGTGCCGGACTTCG
GGGCAGTCCTCGGCCCAAAGCATCAGCTCATCGAGAGCCTGCGCGACGGACGCACTGACGGTGTCGTCCA
TCACAGTTTGCCAGTGATACACATGGGGATCAGCAATCGCGCATATGAAATCACGCCATGTAGTGTATTG
ACCGATTCCTTGCGGTCCGAATGGGCCGAACCCGCTCGTCTGGCTAAGATCGGCCGCAGCGATCGCATCC
ATGGCCTCCGCGACCGGCTGCAGAACAGCGGGCAGTTCGGTTTCAGGCAGGTCTTGCAACGTGACACCCT
GTGCACGGCGGGAGATGCAATAGGTCAGGCTCTCGCTGAATTCCCCAATGTCAAGCACTTCCGGAATCGG
GAGCGCGGCCGATGCAAAGTGCCGATAAACATAACGATCTTTGTAGAAACCATCGGCGCAGCTATTTACC
CGCAGGACATATCCACGCCCTCCTACATCGAAGCTGAAAGCACGAGATTCTTCGCCCTCCGAGAGCTGCA
TCAGGTCGGAGACGCTGTCGAACTTTTCGATCAGAAACTTCTCGACAGACGTCGCGGTGAGTTCAGGCTT
TTTCATGGTGGCCTCAGGTGCAGAGGTTTCTACAGGGAAAGAGAGAAAGGCTACAGTTAGTTTGCTGTGA
TGATGCTAAGTGCCGAGGTCAGATGTCTATGGATTGTACACGGAATCCCAACGCAGGAACCAAAAAACAC
TCACCCAAAAAAATGG
