>Addgene plasmid #135924 | pAF139 | depositor partial sequence | sequence record 262515 | FAST protein (type I) coding sequence - mTagBFP
ATGGTAAACAGCTACAATAGACTGGAGGCGATATCAACTCTTGTTATACTACTCTGGGTAACTCTGGTCC
AGGGTTCCTGTGGCAGCTGTCCAGCTGGTACTTTCTGGAATGGTACAGATTGTGGAAAAAACAAAAATCA
AGCTTGCATCCCATGTCCCCCAAATAGTTTCTCTAGTACAGCTGGCGAACAGAGGACATGTAACATATGC
AGGAGATGTGAAGGTATTTTTAGAACAAAGAGAGAATGTACTCCAACAAGTAATACAGAGTGTGATTGTA
TGTCTGGGTATCATTGTTCCGGAGTAGGATGTAATAGGTGTCAACCAGATTGCAAGCAAGGTCAAGAACT
TCTAGGAAAAGGTTGTAGAGACTGTAGCTTTGGTACCTTTAATGATCAGACACGGGGGAACTGCAAACGC
TGGACAAACTGCTCTTTGAATGGACTAGTTGTGCTTGTAAATGGAACCAATAAAAGAGATGTGATATGTG
GATCCACCCAAACAGTTGCCACTCTGGACACAATCTCCATGACAATTCCAGCTTCTCTCGTGCACATTGA
TAAGAACCATCAGCCCGGGGAGAACCTTTACTTCCAGGGATCCGCTGGCTCCGCTGCTGGTTCTGGCGAA
TTCCATCATCACCATCACCATGTCGACATGAGCGAGCTGATTAAGGAGAACATGCACATGAAGCTGTACA
TGGAGGGCACCGTGGACAACCATCACTTCAAGTGCACATCCGAGGGCGAAGGCAAGCCCTACGAGGGCAC
CCAGACCATGAGAATCAAGGTGGTCGAGGGCGGCCCTCTCCCCTTCGCCTTCGACATCCTGGCTACTAGC
TTCCTCTACGGCAGCAAGACCTTCATCAACCACACCCAGGGCATCCCCGACTTCTTCAAGCAGTCCTTCC
CTGAGGGCTTCACATGGGAGAGAGTCACCACATACGAAGACGGGGGCGTGCTGACCGCTACCCAGGACAC
CAGCCTCCAGGACGGCTGCCTCATCTACAACGTCAAGATCAGAGGGGTGAACTTCACATCCAACGGCCCT
GTGATGCAGAAGAAAACACTCGGCTGGGAGGCCTTCACCGAGACGCTGTACCCCGCTGACGGCGGCCTGG
AAGGCAGAAACGACATGGCCCTGAAGCTCGTGGGCGGGAGCCATCTGATCGCAAACATCAAGACCACATA
TAGATCCAAGAAACCCGCTAAGAACCTCAAGATGCCTGGCGTCTACTATGTGGACTACAGACTGGAAAGA
ATCAAGGAGGCCAACAACGAGACCTACGTCGAGCAGCACGAGGTGGCAGTGGCCAGATACTGCGACCTCC
CTAGCAAACTGGGGCACAAGCTGAACTAG
